>Addgene plasmid #64159 | sgRNA3_GAL4UAS-Luciferase reporter | depositor full sequence | sequence record 107444 | sgRNA3_GAL4UAS-Luciferase reporter sequence 8309 bps
GGGCCCGCTCTAGAGATCCGACGCGCCATCTCTAGGCCCGCGCCGGCCCCCTCGCACAGACTTGTGGGAG
AAGCTCGGCTACTCCCCTGCCCCGGTTAATTTGCATATAATATTTCCTAGTAACTATAGAGGCTTAATGT
GCGATAAAAGACAGATAATCTGTTCTTTTTAATACTAGCTACATTTTACATGATAGGCTTGGATTTCTAT
AACTTCGTATAGCATACATTATACGAAGTTATAAACAGCACAAAAGGAAACTCACCCTAACTGTAAAGTA
ATTGTGTGTTTTGAGACTATAAGTATCCCTTGGAGAACCACCTTGTTGGTCCGTCTAGAAACTCGGTACG
TTTTAGAGCTAGAAATAGCAAGTTAAAATAAGGCTAGTCCGTTATCAACTTGAAAAAGTGGCACCGAGTC
GGTGCTTTTTTTCTCGAGTACTAGGATCCATTAGGCGGCCGCGTGGATAACCGTATTACCGCCATGCATT
AGTTATTAATAGTAATCAATTACGGGGTCATTAGTTCATAGCCCATATATGGAGTTCCGCGTTACATAAC
TTACGGTAAATGGCCCGCCTGGCTGACCGCCCAACGACCCCCGCCCATTGACGTCAATAATGACGTATGT
TCCCATAGTAACGCCAATAGGGACTTTCCATTGACGTCAATGGGTGGAGTATTTACGGTAAACTGCCCAC
TTGGCAGTACATCAAGTGTATCATATGCCAAGTACGCCCCCTATTGACGTCAATGACGGTAAATGGCCCG
CCTGGCATTATGCCCAGTACATGACCTTATGGGACTTTCCTACTTGGCAGTACATCTACGTATTAGTCAT
CGCTATTACCATGGTGATGCGGTTTTGGCAGTACATCAATGGGCGTGGATAGCGGTTTGACTCACGGGGA
TTTCCAAGTCTCCACCCCATTGACGTCAATGGGAGTTTGTTTTGGCACCAAAATCAACGGGACTTTCCAA
AATGTCGTAACAACTCCGCCCCATTGACGCAAATGGGCGGTAGGCGTGTACGGTGGGAGGTCTATATAAG
CAGAGCTGGTTTAGTGAACCGTCAGATCCGCTAGCCCACCATGACCGAGTACAAGCCCACGGTGCGCCTC
GCCACCCGCGACGACGTCCCCCGGGCCGTACGCACCCTCGCCGCCGCGTTCGCCGACTACCCCGCCACGC
GCCACACCGTCGACCCGGACCGCCACATCGAGCGGGTCACCGAGCTGCAAGAACTCTTCCTCACGCGCGT
CGGGCTCGACATCGGCAAGGTGTGGGTCGCGGACGACGGCGCCGCGGTGGCGGTCTGGACCACGCCGGAG
AGCGTCGAAGCGGGGGCGGTGTTCGCCGAGATCGGCCCGCGCATGGCCGAGTTGAGCGGTTCCCGGCTGG
CCGCGCAGCAACAGATGGAAGGCCTCCTGGCGCCGCACCGGCCCAAGGAGCCCGCGTGGTTCCTGGCCAC
CGTCGGCGTCTCGCCCGACCACCAGGGCAAGGGTCTGGGCAGCGCCGTCGTGCTCCCCGGAGTGGAGGCG
GCCGAGCGCGCCGGGGTGCCCGCCTTCCTGGAGACCTCCGCGCCCCGCAACCTCCCCTTCTACGAGCGGC
TCGGCTTCACCGTCACCGCCGACGTCGAGGTGCCCGAAGGACCGCGCACCTGGTGCATGACCCGCAAGCC
CGGTGCCGGATCGGGAGAGGGCAGAGGAAGTCTGCTAACATGCGGTGACGTCGAGGAGAATCCTGGCCCA
CCGGTCGCCACCATGGTGAGCAAGGGCGAGGAGGATAACATGGCCATCATCAAGGAGTTCATGCGCTTCA
AGGTGCACATGGAGGGCTCCGTGAACGGCCACGAGTTCGAGATCGAGGGCGAGGGCGAGGGCCGCCCCTA
CGAGGGCACCCAGACCGCCAAGCTGAAGGTGACCAAGGGTGGCCCCCTGCCCTTCGCCTGGGACATCCTG
TCCCCTCAGTTCATGTACGGCTCCAAGGCCTACGTGAAGCACCCCGCCGACATCCCCGACTACTTGAAGC
TGTCCTTCCCCGAGGGCTTCAAGTGGGAGCGCGTGATGAACTTCGAGGACGGCGGCGTGGTGACCGTGAC
CCAGGACTCCTCCCTGCAGGACGGCGAGTTCATCTACAAGGTGAAGCTGCGCGGCACCAACTTCCCCTCC
GACGGCCCCGTAATGCAGAAGAAGACCATGGGCTGGGAGGCCTCCTCCGAGCGGATGTACCCCGAGGACG
GCGCCCTGAAGGGCGAGATCAAGCAGAGGCTGAAGCTGAAGGACGGCGGCCACTACGACGCTGAGGTCAA
GACCACCTACAAGGCCAAGAAGCCCGTGCAGCTGCCCGGCGCCTACAACGTCAACATCAAGTTGGACATC
ACCTCCCACAACGAGGACTACACCATCGTGGAACAGTACGAACGCGCCGAGGGCCGCCACTCCACCGGCG
GCATGGACGAGCTGTACAAGTAAGAATTCGTCGAGGGACCTAATAACTTCGTATAGCATACATTATACGA
AGTTATACATGTTTAAGGGTTCCGGTTCCACTAGGTACAATTCGATATCAAGCTTATCGATAATCAACCT
CTGGATTACAAAATTTGTGAAAGATTGACTGGTATTCTTAACTATGTTGCTCCTTTTACGCTATGTGGAT
ACGCTGCTTTAATGCCTTTGTATCATGCTATTGCTTCCCGTATGGCTTTCATTTTCTCCTCCTTGTATAA
ATCCTGGTTGCTGTCTCTTTATGAGGAGTTGTGGCCCGTTGTCAGGCAACGTGGCGTGGTGTGCACTGTG
TTTGCTGACGCAACCCCCACTGGTTGGGGCATTGCCACCACCTGTCAGCTCCTTTCCGGGACTTTCGCTT
TCCCCCTCCCTATTGCCACGGCGGAACTCATCGCCGCCTGCCTTGCCCGCTGCTGGACAGGGGCTCGGCT
GTTGGGCACTGACAATTCCGTGGTGTTGTCGGGGAAATCATCGTCCTTTCCTTGGCTGCTCGCCTGTGTT
GCCACCTGGATTCTGCGCGGGACGTCCTTCTGCTACGTCCCTTCGGCCCTCAATCCAGCGGACCTTCCTT
CCCGCGGCCTGCTGCCGGCTCTGCGGCCTCTTCCGCGTCTTCGCCTTCGCCCTCAGACGAGTCGGATCTC
CCTTTGGGCCGCCTCCCCGCATCGATACCGTCGACCTCGATCGAGACCTAGAAAAACATGGAGCAATCAC
AAGTAGCAATACAGCAGCTACCAATGCTGATTGTGCCTGGCTAGAAGCACAAGAGGAGGAGGAGGTGGGT
TTTCCAGTCACACCTCAGGTACCTTTAAGACCAATGACTTACAAGGCAGCTGTAGATCTTAGCCACTTTT
TAAAAGAAAAGGGGGGACTGGAAGGGCTAATTCACTCCCAACGAAGACAAGATATCCTTGATCTGTGGAT
CTACCACACACAAGGCTACTTCCCTGATTGGCAGAACTACACACCAGGGCCAGGGATCAGATATCCACTG
ACCTTTGGATGGTGCTACAAGCTAGTACCAGTTGAGCAAGAGAAGGTAGAAGAAGCCAATGAAGGAGAGA
ACACCCGCTTGTTACACCCTGTGAGCCTGCATGGGATGGATGACCCGGAGAGAGAAGTATTAGAGTGGAG
GTTTGACAGCCGCCTAGCATTTCATCACATGGCCCGAGAGCTGCATCCGGACTGTACTGGGTCTCTCTGG
TTAGACCAGATCTGAGCCTGGGAGCTCTCTGGCTAACTAGGGAACCCACTGCTTAAGCCTCAATAAAGCT
TGCCTTGAGTGCTTCAAGTAGTGTGTGCCCGTCTGTTGTGTGACTCTGGTAACTAGAGATCCCTCAGACC
CTTTTAGTCAGTGTGGAAAATCTCTAGCAGCATGTGAGCAAAAGGCCAGCAAAAGGCCAGGAACCGTAAA
AAGGCCGCGTTGCTGGCGTTTTTCCATAGGCTCCGCCCCCCTGACGAGCATCACAAAAATCGACGCTCAA
GTCAGAGGTGGCGAAACCCGACAGGACTATAAAGATACCAGGCGTTTCCCCCTGGAAGCTCCCTCGTGCG
CTCTCCTGTTCCGACCCTGCCGCTTACCGGATACCTGTCCGCCTTTCTCCCTTCGGGAAGCGTGGCGCTT
TCTCATAGCTCACGCTGTAGGTATCTCAGTTCGGTGTAGGTCGTTCGCTCCAAGCTGGGCTGTGTGCACG
AACCCCCCGTTCAGCCCGACCGCTGCGCCTTATCCGGTAACTATCGTCTTGAGTCCAACCCGGTAAGACA
CGACTTATCGCCACTGGCAGCAGCCACTGGTAACAGGATTAGCAGAGCGAGGTATGTAGGCGGTGCTACA
GAGTTCTTGAAGTGGTGGCCTAACTACGGCTACACTAGAAGAACAGTATTTGGTATCTGCGCTCTGCTGA
AGCCAGTTACCTTCGGAAAAAGAGTTGGTAGCTCTTGATCCGGCAAACAAACCACCGCTGGTAGCGGTGG
TTTTTTTGTTTGCAAGCAGCAGATTACGCGCAGAAAAAAAGGATCTCAAGAAGATCCTTTGATCTTTTCT
ACGGGGTCTGACGCTCAGTGGAACGAAAACTCACGTTAAGGGATTTTGGTCATGAGATTATCAAAAAGGA
TCTTCACCTAGATCCTTTTAAATTAAAAATGAAGTTTTAAATCAATCTAAAGTATATATGAGTAAACTTG
GTCTGACAGTTACCAATGCTTAATCAGTGAGGCACCTATCTCAGCGATCTGTCTATTTCGTTCATCCATA
GTTGCCTGACTCCCCGTCGTGTAGATAACTACGATACGGGAGGGCTTACCATCTGGCCCCAGTGCTGCAA
TGATACCGCGAGACCCACGCTCACCGGCTCCAGATTTATCAGCAATAAACCAGCCAGCCGGAAGGGCCGA
GCGCAGAAGTGGTCCTGCAACTTTATCCGCCTCCATCCAGTCTATTAATTGTTGCCGGGAAGCTAGAGTA
AGTAGTTCGCCAGTTAATAGTTTGCGCAACGTTGTTGCCATTGCTACAGGCATCGTGGTGTCACGCTCGT
CGTTTGGTATGGCTTCATTCAGCTCCGGTTCCCAACGATCAAGGCGAGTTACATGATCCCCCATGTTGTG
CAAAAAAGCGGTTAGCTCCTTCGGTCCTCCGATCGTTGTCAGAAGTAAGTTGGCCGCAGTGTTATCACTC
ATGGTTATGGCAGCACTGCATAATTCTCTTACTGTCATGCCATCCGTAAGATGCTTTTCTGTGACTGGTG
AGTACTCAACCAAGTCATTCTGAGAATAGTGTATGCGGCGACCGAGTTGCTCTTGCCCGGCGTCAATACG
GGATAATACCGCGCCACATAGCAGAACTTTAAAAGTGCTCATCATTGGAAAACGTTCTTCGGGGCGAAAA
CTCTCAAGGATCTTACCGCTGTTGAGATCCAGTTCGATGTAACCCACTCGTGCACCCAACTGATCTTCAG
CATCTTTTACTTTCACCAGCGTTTCTGGGTGAGCAAAAACAGGAAGGCAAAATGCCGCAAAAAAGGGAAT
AAGGGCGACACGGAAATGTTGAATACTCATACTCTTCCTTTTTCAATATTATTGAAGCATTTATCAGGGT
TATTGTCTCATGAGCGGATACATATTTGAATGTATTTAGAAAAATAAACAAATAGGGGTTCCGCGCACAT
TTCCCCGAAAAGTGCCACCTGACGCTTAAGCGGTCGACGGATCGGGAGATCTCCCGATCCCCTATGGTGC
ACTCTCAGTACAATCTGCTCTGATGCCGCATAGTTAAGCCAGTATCTGCTCCCTGCTTGTGTGTTGGAGG
TCGCTGAGTAGTGCGCGAGCAAAATTTAAGCTACAACAAGGCAAGGCTTGACCGACAATTGCATGAAGAA
TCTGCTTAGGGTTAGGCGTTTTGCGCTGCTTCGCGATGTACGGGCCAGATATACGCGTTGACATTGATTA
TTGACTAGTTATTAATAGTAATCAATTACGGGGTCATTAGTTCATAGCCCATATATGGAGTTCCGCGTTA
CATAACTTACGGTAAATGGCCCGCCTGGCTGACCGCCCAACGACCCCCGCCCATTGACGTCAATAATGAC
GTATGTTCCCATAGTAACGCCAATAGGGACTTTCCATTGACGTCAATGGGTGGAGTATTTACGGTAAACT
GCCCACTTGGCAGTACATCAAGTGTATCATATGCCAAGTACGCCCCCTATTGACGTCAATGACGGTAAAT
GGCCCGCCTGGCATTATGCCCAGTACATGACCTTATGGGACTTTCCTACTTGGCAGTACATCTACGTATT
AGTCATCGCTATTACCATGGTGATGCGGTTTTGGCAGTACATCAATGGGCGTGGATAGCGGTTTGACTCA
CGGGGATTTCCAAGTCTCCACCCCATTGACGTCAATGGGAGTTTGTTTTGGCACCAAAATCAACGGGACT
TTCCAAAATGTCGTAACAACTCCGCCCCATTGACGCAAATGGGCGGTAGGCGTGTACGGTGGGAGGTCTA
TATAAGCAGCGCGTTTTGCCTGTACTGGGTCTCTCTGGTTAGACCAGATCTGAGCCTGGGAGCTCTCTGG
CTAACTAGGGAACCCACTGCTTAAGCCTCAATAAAGCTTGCCTTGAGTGCTTCAAGTAGTGTGTGCCCGT
CTGTTGTGTGACTCTGGTAACTAGAGATCCCTCAGACCCTTTTAGTCAGTGTGGAAAATCTCTAGCAGTG
GCGCCCGAACAGGGACTTGAAAGCGAAAGGGAAACCAGAGGAGCTCTCTCGACGCAGGACTCGGCTTGCT
GAAGCGCGCACGGCAAGAGGCGAGGGGCGGCGACTGGTGAGTACGCCAAAAATTTTGACTAGCGGAGGCT
AGAAGGAGAGAGATGGGTGCGAGAGCGTCAGTATTAAGCGGGGGAGAATTAGATCGCGATGGGAAAAAAT
TCGGTTAAGGCCAGGGGGAAAGAAAAAATATAAATTAAAACATATAGTATGGGCAAGCAGGGAGCTAGAA
CGATTCGCAGTTAATCCTGGCCTGTTAGAAACATCAGAAGGCTGTAGACAAATACTGGGACAGCTACAAC
CATCCCTTCAGACAGGATCAGAAGAACTTAGATCATTATATAATACAGTAGCAACCCTCTATTGTGTGCA
TCAAAGGATAGAGATAAAAGACACCAAGGAAGCTTTAGACAAGATAGAGGAAGAGCAAAACAAAAGTAAG
ACCACCGCACAGCAAGCGGCCGGCCGCGCTGATCTTCAGACCTGGAGGAGGAGATATGAGGGACAATTGG
AGAAGTGAATTATATAAATATAAAGTAGTAAAAATTGAACCATTAGGAGTAGCACCCACCAAGGCAAAGA
GAAGAGTGGTGCAGAGAGAAAAAAGAGCAGTGGGAATAGGAGCTTTGTTCCTTGGGTTCTTGGGAGCAGC
AGGAAGCACTATGGGCGCAGCGTCAATGACGCTGACGGTACAGGCCAGACAATTATTGTCTGGTATAGTG
CAGCAGCAGAACAATTTGCTGAGGGCTATTGAGGCGCAACAGCATCTGTTGCAACTCACAGTCTGGGGCA
TCAAGCAGCTCCAGGCAAGAATCCTGGCTGTGGAAAGATACCTAAAGGATCAACAGCTCCTGGGGATTTG
GGGTTGCTCTGGAAAACTCATTTGCACCACTGCTGTGCCTTGGAATGCTAGTTGGAGTAATAAATCTCTG
GAACAGATTTGGAATCACACGACCTGGATGGAGTGGGACAGAGAAATTAACAATTACACAAGCTTAATAC
ACTCCTTAATTGAAGAATCGCAAAACCAGCAAGAAAAGAATGAACAAGAATTATTGGAATTAGATAAATG
GGCAAGTTTGTGGAATTGGTTTAACATAACAAATTGGCTGTGGTATATAAAATTATTCATAATGATAGTA
GGAGGCTTGGTAGGTTTAAGAATAGTTTTTGCTGTACTTTCTATAGTGAATAGAGTTAGGCAGGGATATT
CACCATTATCGTTTCAGACCCACCTCCCAACCCCGAGGGGACCCGACAGGCCCGAAGGAATAGAAGAAGA
AGGTGGAGAGAGAGACAGAGACAGATCCATTCGATTAGTGAACGGATCGGCACTGCGTGCGCCAATTCTG
CAGACAAATGGCAGTATTCATCCACAATTTTAAAAGAAAAGGGGGGATTGGGGGGTACAGTGCAGGGGAA
AGAATAGTAGACATAATAGCAACAGACATACAAACTAAAGAATTACAAAAACAAATTACAAAAATTCAAA
ATTTTCGGGTTTATTACAGGGACAGCAGAGATCCAGTTTGGTTAGTACC
Features (pLannotate 1.2.2; 24 found; start..end, strand, type, name):
    209..242     +  protein_bind   loxP: Cre-mediated recombination occurs in the 8-bp core sequence (GCATACAT). Cre recombinase
    350..425     +  misc_RNA       gRNA scaffold: guide RNA scaffold for the Streptococcus pyogenes CRISPR/Cas9 system
    550..853     +  enhancer       CMV enhancer: human cytomegalovirus immediate early enhancer
    854..1057    +  promoter       CMV promoter: human cytomegalovirus (CMV) immediate early promoter
   1091..1687    +  CDS            PuroR: puromycin N-acetyltransferase; pac from Streptomyces alboniger; confers resistance to puromycin
   1763..2470    +  CDS            mCherry: mCherry is a basic (constitutively fluorescent) red fluorescent protein published in 2004, derived from Discosoma sp.. It is reported to be a very rapidly-maturing monomer with low acid sensitivity.
   2493..2526    +  protein_bind   loxP: Cre-mediated recombination occurs in the 8-bp core sequence (GCATACAT). Cre recombinase
   2559..2582    +  misc_feature   MCS (fragment): pBluescript multiple cloning site
   2582..3170    +  misc_feature   WPRE: woodchuck hepatitis virus posttranscriptional regulatory element
   3171..3190    +  misc_feature   MCS (fragment): pBluescript multiple cloning site
   3192..3692    +  CDS            nef (fragment): NEF_HV1LA - Experimental evidence at protein level: Swiss-Prot protein existence level 1. Extracellular Nef protein targets CD4(+) T-lymphocytes for apoptosis by interacting with CXCR4 surface receptors. From Human immunodeficiency virus type 1 group M subtype B (isolate Lai) (HIV-1).
   3699..3879    +  LTR            5' LTR (truncated): truncated 5' long terminal repeat (LTR) from HIV-1
   3941..4529    -  rep_origin     ori: high-copy-number ColE1/pMB1/pBR322/pUC origin of replication
   4700..5560    -  CDS            AmpR: β-lactamase; bla; confers resistance to ampicillin, carbenicillin, and related antibiotics
   5561..5665    -  promoter       AmpR promoter: bla
   5733..5785    -  misc_feature   bom (fragment): basis of mobility region from pBR322
   5940..6319    +  enhancer       CMV enhancer: human cytomegalovirus immediate early enhancer
   6320..6519    +  promoter       CMV promoter: human cytomegalovirus (CMV) immediate early promoter
   6537..6717    +  LTR            5' LTR (truncated): truncated 5' long terminal repeat (LTR) from HIV-1
   6764..6889    +  misc_feature   HIV-1 Ψ: packaging signal of human immunodeficiency virus type 1
   6873..7211    +  CDS            HIV-1 gag (fragment): gag protein from human immunodeficiency virus 1; gag
   7388..7621    +  misc_feature   RRE: The Rev response element (RRE) of HIV-1 allows for Rev-dependent mRNA export from the nucleus to the cytoplasm.
   7998..8098    +  CDS            Rev (fragment): human immunodeficiency virus 1 (HIV-1) Rev protein; rev; enhances nuclear export of unspliced and incompletely spliced viral mRNAs
   8148..8265    +  misc_feature   cPPT/CTS: central polypurine tract and central termination sequence of HIV-1
