[The description below was written by a language model from this plasmid's Addgene catalogue record and pLannotate feature annotations shown in this document.]
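Description:
sgRNA3_GAL4UAS-Luciferase reporter is an 8.3 kb lentiviral CRISPR guide-expression plasmid built on the pgRNA-humanized backbone and designed for mammalian cells. It is propagated in bacteria through a high-copy ColE1/pUC-type origin with ampicillin resistance (bla). The lentiviral transfer portion begins with a CMV enhancer/promoter fused to a truncated HIV-1 5' LTR, which drives production of the viral genomic RNA in packaging cells. This is followed by the Ψ packaging signal with a gag fragment, the Rev response element for Rev-dependent nuclear export, and the cPPT/CTS. Downstream of the payload sit a WPRE, which enhances transcript expression, and a second truncated LTR annotated after a nef fragment, which closes the viral genome.

The payload has two units. According to the catalogue entry, a U6 promoter drives a synthetic single guide RNA, cloned between BstXI and NotI sites, whose spacer targets a GAL4UAS-luciferase reporter. The feature table annotates the Streptococcus pyogenes Cas9 gRNA scaffold but not the U6 promoter itself. The second unit is a CMV enhancer/promoter cassette expressing puromycin N-acetyltransferase and mCherry, joined by a T2A peptide per the record, so that transduced or transfected cells can be selected with puromycin and identified by red fluorescence. Two loxP sites in the same orientation flank the guide scaffold and the marker cassette, an arrangement that would in principle permit Cre-mediated excision, though the record does not describe such a use.

The plasmid was deposited as a component of a photoactivatable CRISPR-Cas9-based transcription system. It supplies one of the guides that direct that system to the GAL4UAS-luciferase reporter, so that activation can be read out as luciferase activity. The Cas9-derived and light-responsive components are not encoded here.
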