Addgene plasmid #64159: sgRNA3_GAL4UAS-Luciferase reporter
Purpose: Photoactivatable transcription system. Lentiviral expression of sgRNA3 to target GAL4UAS-luciferase. Also contains a CMV-puro-t2A-mCherry expression cassette
Depositing lab: Moritoshi Sato. Depositing organization: The University of Tokyo. Publication: CRISPR-Cas9-based Photoactivatable Transcription System. Nihongaki Y, Yamamoto S, Kawano F, Suzuki H, Sato M. Chem Biol. 2015 Feb 19;22(2):169-74. doi: 10.1016/j.chembiol.2014.12.011. Epub 2015 Jan 22. PubMed 25619936.
Backbone
  Vector backbone: pgRNA-humanized
  Backbone manufacturer: Stanley Qi, Addgene plasmid 44248
  Total vector size (bp): 8309
  Vector type: Mammalian Expression, Lentiviral, CRISPR
  Selectable markers: Puromycin
Growth in bacteria
  Bacterial resistance: Ampicillin, 100 μg/mL
  Growth temperature: 37°C
  Growth strain: Stbl3
  Copy number: High Copy
Gene/Insert
  Gene/Insert name: sgRNA3 for GAL4UAS-Luciferase reporter
  gRNA/shRNA sequence: TGGTCCGTCTAGAAACTCGGTAC
  Species: Synthetic
  Promoter: U6
  Cloning method: Restriction Enzyme; 5′ cloning site BstX1 (not destroyed); 3′ cloning site NotI (not destroyed)
  Sequencing primers: 5′ AAGGAAACTCACCCTAACTG
Terms and licenses: Academic/Nonprofit Terms; Industry Terms: Not Available to Industry
How to cite: sgRNA3_GAL4UAS-Luciferase reporter was a gift from Moritoshi Sato (Addgene plasmid # 64159 ; http://n2t.net/addgene:64159 ; RRID:Addgene_64159)
