>Addgene plasmid #64159 | sgRNA3_GAL4UAS-Luciferase reporter | addgene partial sequence | sequence record 109441 | mU6-F old 5'-cagcacaaaaggaaactcacc-3'
AGTATCCCTTGGAGAACCACCTTGTTGGTCCGTCTAGAAACTCGGTACGTTTTAGAGCTAGAAATAGCAA
GTTAAAATAAGGCTAGTCCGTTATCAACTTGAAAAAGTGGCACCGAGTCGGTGCTTTTTTTCTCGAGTAC
TAGGATCCATTAGGCGGCCGCGTGGATAACCGTATTACCGCCATGCATTAGTTATTAATAGTAATCAATT
ACGGGGTCATTAGTTCATAGCCCATATATGGAGTTCCGCGTTACATAACTTACGGTAAATGGCCCGCCTG
GCTGACCGCCCAACGACCCCCGCCCATTGACGTCAATAATGACGTATGTTCCCATAGTAACGCCAATAGG
GACTTTCCATTGACGTCAATGGGTGGAGTATTTACGGTAAACTGCCCACTTGGCAGTACATCAAGTGTAT
CATATGCCAAGTACGCCCCCTATTGACGTCAATGACGGTAAATGGCCCGCCTGGCATTATGCCCAGTACA
TGACCTTATGGGACTTTCCTACTTGGCAGTACATCTACGTATTAGTCATCGCTATTACCATGGTGATGCG
GTTTTGGCAGTACATCAATGGGCGTGGATAGCGGTTTGACTCACGGGGATTTCCAAGTCTCCACCCCATT
GACGTCAATGGGAGTTTGTTTTGGCACCAAAATCAACGGGACTTTCCAAAATGTCGTAACAACTCCGCCC
CATTGACGCAAATGGGCGGTAGGCGTGTACGGTGGGAGGTCTATATAAGCAGAGCTGGTTTAGTGAACCG
TCAGATCCGCTAGCC
