>Addgene plasmid #64159 | sgRNA3_GAL4UAS-Luciferase reporter | addgene partial sequence | sequence record 109588 | mCherry-R 5'-TTGGTCACCTTCAGCTTGG-3'
ATCTCGAACTCGTGGCCGTTCACGGAGCCCTCCATGTGCACCTTGAAGCGCATGAACTCCTTGATGATGG
CCATGTTATCCTCCTCGCCCTTGCTCACCATGGTGGCGACCGGTGGGCCAGGATTCTCCTCGACGTCACC
GCATGTTAGCAGACTTCCTCTGCCCTCTCCCGATCCGGCACCGGGCTTGCGGGTCATGCACCAGGTGCGC
GGTCCTTCGGGCACCTCGACGTCGGCGGTGACGGTGAAGCCGAGCCGCTCGTAGAAGGGGAGGTTGCGGG
GCGCGGAGGTCTCCAGGAAGGCGGGCACCCCGGCGCGCTCGGCCGCCTCCACTCCGGGGAGCACGACGGC
GCTGCCCAGACCCTTGCCCTGGTGGTCGGGCGAGACGCCGACGGTGGCCAGGAACCACGCGGGCTCCTTG
GGCCGGTGCGGCGCCAGGAGGCCTTCCATCTGTTGCTGCGCGGCCAGCCGGGAACCGCTCAACTCGGCCA
TGCGCGGGCCGATCTCGGCGAACACCGCCCCCGCTTCGACGCTCTCCGGCGTGGTCCAGACCGCCACCGC
GGCGCCGTCGTCCGCGACCCACACCTTGCCGATGTCGAGCCCGACGCGCGTGAGGAAGAGTTCTTGCAGC
TCGGTGACCCGCTCGATGTGGCGGTCCGGGTCGACGGTGTGGCGCGTGGCGGGGTAGTCGGCGAACGCGG
CGGCGAGGGTGCGTACGGCCCGGGGGACGTCGTCGCGGGTGGCGAGGCGCACCGTGGGCTTGTACTCGGT
CATGGTGGGCTAGCGGATCTGACGGTTCACTAAACCAGCTCTGCTTATATAGACCTCCCACCGTACACGC
CTACCGCCCATTTGCGTCA
